Addgene plasmid #164041: BC1450-H2B 5'HA-mCherry-CRISPR-Tag_V2-3'HA (HDR donor)
Purpose: CRISPR donor plasmid to insert mCherry-CRISPR-TagV2 into the C-terminus of human H2B gene
Depositing lab: Baohui Chen. Publication: Efficient labeling and imaging of protein-coding genes in living cells using CRISPR-Tag. Chen B, Zou W, Xu H, Liang Y, Huang B. Nat Commun. 2018 Nov 29;9(1):5065. doi: 10.1038/s41467-018-07498-y. PubMed 30498221.
Backbone
  Vector backbone: pUC19
  Vector type: Mammalian Expression, CRISPR
Growth in bacteria
  Bacterial resistance: Ampicillin, 100 μg/mL
  Growth temperature: 37°C
  Growth strain: NEB Stable
  Copy number: High Copy
Gene/Insert
  Gene/Insert name: mCherry-CRISPR-TagV2
  Species: H. sapiens (human), Synthetic
  Cloning method: Gibson Cloning
Terms and licenses: Academic/Nonprofit Terms; Industry Terms: Not Available to Industry
How to cite: BC1450-H2B 5'HA-mCherry-CRISPR-Tag_V2-3'HA (HDR donor) was a gift from Baohui Chen (Addgene plasmid # 164041 ; http://n2t.net/addgene:164041 ; RRID:Addgene_164041)
