[The description below was written by a language model from this plasmid's Addgene catalogue record and pLannotate feature annotations shown in this document.]
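Description:
BC1450-H2B 5'HA-mCherry-CRISPR-Tag_V2-3'HA is a homology-directed repair donor plasmid built on pUC19, designed to knock an mCherry-CRISPR-Tag V2 cassette into the C-terminus of the endogenous human H2B gene. It is propagated in E. coli as a high-copy plasmid through the ColE1/pUC origin and selected with ampicillin via the β-lactamase gene and its native promoter. The insert was assembled by Gibson cloning.

The payload is flanked by two homology arms. The annotated histone H2B coding sequence (matched by the automated annotation to a chicken homolog, but recorded as human) lies within the 5' arm and runs directly into a Discosoma-derived red fluorescent protein, which the record identifies as mCherry, so correct integration should yield an H2B-mCherry fusion expressed from the native locus. No mammalian promoter is annotated, consistent with a donor that relies on the endogenous gene's regulation. The fluorescent protein appears as two separated fragments, with an intervening region of roughly 800 nt that presumably holds the synthetic CRISPR-Tag, although its structure is not described in the record. The three very short "HIV-1 LTR" hits in that interval are probably chance matches to repeated tag elements rather than true viral sequences. A histone 3' UTR stem-loop downstream fits the start of the 3' homology arm, and the partial ccdB and bom hits look like incidental or backbone remnants.

Used together with Cas9 and a guide RNA targeting the H2B locus, which are supplied separately, the donor tags both the protein (by mCherry fluorescence) and the gene itself. According to the associated publication title, CRISPR-Tag is intended for labeling and imaging protein-coding genes in living cells.
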