Features (pLannotate 1.2.2; 12 found; start..end, strand, type, name):
     28..80      -  misc_feature   bom (fragment): basis of mobility region from pBR322
    304..681     +  CDS            H2B-I: H2B1_CHICK - Experimental evidence at protein level: Swiss-Prot protein existence level 1. Has broad-spectrum antibacterial activity. May be important in the antimicrobial defenses of chick reproductive system during follicle development in the ovary and egg formation in the oviduct. From Gallus gallus (Chicken).
    703..1302    +  CDS            mOFP.T.12 (fragment): mOFP.T.12 is a fluorescent protein published in 2004, derived from Discosoma sp.. It is reported to be a monomer.
   1435..1455    +  LTR            3' LTR (ΔU3) (fragment): self-inactivating 3' long terminal repeat (LTR) from HIV-1
   1545..1565    +  LTR            3' LTR (fragment): 3' long terminal repeat (LTR) from HIV-1
   1656..1678    +  LTR            3' LTR (fragment): 3' long terminal repeat (LTR) from HIV-1
   2088..2204    +  CDS            Blue102 (fragment): Blue102 is a fluorescent protein published in 2010, derived from Discosoma sp..
   2279..2323    +  ncRNA          Histone3: Accession: RF00032 - Histone 3' UTR stem-loop
   2659..2880    +  CDS            ccdB (fragment): CcdB, a bacterial toxin that poisons DNA gyrase; ccdB; Plasmids containing the ccdB gene cannot be propagated in standard E. coli strains.
   2993..3581    -  rep_origin     ori: high-copy-number ColE1/pMB1/pBR322/pUC origin of replication
   3752..4612    -  CDS            AmpR: β-lactamase; bla; confers resistance to ampicillin, carbenicillin, and related antibiotics
   4613..4717    -  promoter       AmpR promoter: bla
>Addgene plasmid #164041 | BC1450-H2B 5'HA-mCherry-CRISPR-Tag_V2-3'HA (HDR donor) | addgene full sequence | sequence record 323199 | Addgene NGS Result
GACGGATCGGGAGATCTCCCGATCCCCTATGGTGCACTCTCAGTACAATCTGCTCTGATGCCGCATAGTT
AAGCCAGTATCTGCTCCCTGCTTGTGTGTTGGAGGTCGCTGAGTAGTGCGCGAGCAAAATTTAAGCTACA
ACAAGGCAAGGCTTGACCGACAATTCCATGAAGAATCTGCTTAGGGTTAGGCGTTTTGCGCTGCTTCGCG
ATGTACGGGCCAGATATACGCGTTGACAGAGACCGCGGCCGCCCCTGCCGGGACCTGGCGCTCGCCTAAG
CCGCGTTTGTACTGTGTCTTACCATGCCTGAACCGGCAAAATCCGCTCCGGCCCCTAAAAAGGGCTCCAA
GAAAGCCGTCACCAAAGCCCAGAAGAAAGACGGCAAGAAGCGCAAGCGCAGCCGCAAAGAGAGCTACTCC
ATCTACGTGTACAAGGTGCTGAAGCAGGTCCACCCCGACACCGGCATCTCGTCCAAGGCCATGGGCATCA
TGAACTCCTTCGTCAACGACATCTTCGAGCGCATCGCGGGAGAGGCTTCCCGCCTGGCGCACTACAACAA
GCGCTCCACCATCACATCCCGCGAGATCCAGACGGCCGTGCGCCTGCTGCTGCCCGGCGAGCTGGCCAAG
CACGCCGTGTCCGAGGGCACCAAGGCGGTCACCAAGTACACCAGCTCCAAGGGATCGGGTGGGACTAGTG
GCGTGAGCAAGGGCGAGGAGGATAACATGGCCATCATCAAGGAGTTCATGCGCTTCAAGGTGCACATGGA
GGGCTCCGTGAACGGCCACGAGTTCGAGATCGAGGGCGAGGGCGAGGGCCGCCCCTACGAGGGCACCCAG
ACCGCCAAGCTGAAGGTGACCAAGGGTGGCCCCCTGCCCTTCGCCTGGGACATCCTGTCCCCTCAGTTCA
TGTACGGCTCCAAGGCCTACGTGAAGCACCCCGCCGACATCCCCGACTACTTGAAGCTGTCCTTCCCCGA
GGGCTTCAAGTGGGAGCGCGTGATGAACTTCGAGGACGGCGGCGTGGTGACCGTGACCCAGGACTCCTCC
CTGCAGGACGGCGAGTTCATCTACAAGGTGAAGCTGCGCGGCACCAACTTCCCCTCCGACGGCCCCGTAA
TGCAGAAGAAGACCATGGGCTGGGAGGCCTCCTCCGAGCGGATGTACCCCGAGGACGGCGCCCTGAAGGG
CGAGATCAAGCAGAGGCTGAAGCTGAAGGACGGCGGCCACTACGACGCTGAGGTCAAGACCACCTACAAG
GCCAAGAAGCCCGTGCAGCTGCCCGGCGCCGTAAGTATGAAATTCAGGGATACGGCCACCTTGTTGGCGG
GCCAGATATACGCGTTGACGAGTAGTCAGAATAAGCGGAGGCCCTGAGGGGCACCATACCGAGTGATGGG
GCCCATCAGCTACCATAGGCACCACGAGCGGCAGGGGCTAATTCACTCCCAACGAGCAAGAGTAGTCAGA
ATAAGCGGAGGCCCTGAGGGGCACCATACCGAGTGATGGGGCCCATCAGCTACCATAGGCACCACGAGCG
GCAGCCTTGATCTGTGGATCTACCAGAACGAGTAGTCAGAATAAGCGGAGGCCCTGAGGGGCACCATACC
GAGTGATGGGGCCCATCAGCTACCATAGGCACCACGAGCGGCAGGGCAGAACTACACACCAGGGCCAGTG
AGTAGTCAGAATAAGCGGAGGCCCTGAGGGGCACCATACCGAGTGATGGGGCCCATCAGCTACCATAGGC
ACCACGAGCGGCAGCATCGGCATCTTTGACGCAAGACACGAGTAGTCAGAATAAGCGGAGGCCCTGAGGG
GCACCATACCGAGTGATGGGGCCCATCAGCTACCATAGGCACCACGAGCGGCAGCCGCTTGTTACACCCT
GTGAGTGTCGAGTAGTCAGAATAAGCGGAGGCCCTGAGGGGCACCATACCGAGTGATGGGGCCCATCAGC
TACCATAGGCACCACGAGCGGCAGGCAGTAGTATCTTTGCAAGTGACTCACCCACCTTGTTGGCATATTT
GCCAAATAGTGGAAATGTGAAGTACTGACAAAACTTTTCCCTTTTTCAATCTAATAGTACAACGTCAACA
TCAAGTTGGACATCACCTCCCACAACGAGGACTACACCATCGTGGAACAGTACGAACGCGCCGAGGGCCG
CCACTCCACCGGCGGCATGGACGAGCTGTACAAGGGAACCGGTGCTGGAAGTGGTTGAGTACCTGCCGGG
ACCTGGCGCTCGCTCGCTCGAGTCGCCGGCTGCTTGACTCCAAAGGCTCTTTTCAGAGCCACCCACCTAA
TCACTAGAAAAGAGCTTGTTCACTTATTCCCTTAGTTTCTTTTCATAAAGTAAGTTATTTTAGTGTGAAG
GTCATGGGAAATGGCATACGTAGCTTTTTAACTATTTGGAACTCGAGGTCCCCAGTGCGTCATTGGATTT
GCTTTTGAATCTAGAGCGTGTCTTTACTCATTGTGCTGCTTAGCCTTCCCAGGAGTCGGTTCTCAATTAG
GCTGTTGGGAATCCGCCTCTTTACCCGCCCCCACTCCCGCCCCACACGCGCCCTGGTGGCTCCTTGGGTC
TGTTTCATTCTAAAACGAAGTGGCTGAGTTCGGCTGTCATTTGCGAGCGCCAGGTCCCGGCAGGGCCCGG
GCGACGGATGGTGATCCCCCTGGCCAGTGCACGTCTGCTGTCAGATAAAGTCTCCCGTGAACTTTACCCG
GTGGTGCATATCGGGGATGAAAGCTGGCGCATGATGACCACCGATATGGCCAGTGTGCCGGTCTCCGTTA
TCGGGGAAGAAGTGGCTGATCTCAGCCACCGCGAAAATGACATCAAAAACGCCATTAACCTGATGTTCTG
GGGAATATAAATGTCAGGCTCCCTTATACACAGCCAGTCTGCAGGTCGACGGTCTCGACTCACATGTGAG
CAAAAGGCCAGCAAAAGGCCAGGAACCGTAAAAAGGCCGCGTTGCTGGCGTTTTTCCATAGGCTCCGCCC
CCCTGACGAGCATCACAAAAATCGACGCTCAAGTCAGAGGTGGCGAAACCCGACAGGACTATAAAGATAC
CAGGCGTTTCCCCCTGGAAGCTCCCTCGTGCGCTCTCCTGTTCCGACCCTGCCGCTTACCGGATACCTGT
CCGCCTTTCTCCCTTCGGGAAGCGTGGCGCTTTCTCATAGCTCACGCTGTAGGTATCTCAGTTCGGTGTA
GGTCGTTCGCTCCAAGCTGGGCTGTGTGCACGAACCCCCCGTTCAGCCCGACCGCTGCGCCTTATCCGGT
AACTATCGTCTTGAGTCCAACCCGGTAAGACACGACTTATCGCCACTGGCAGCAGCCACTGGTAACAGGA
TTAGCAGAGCGAGGTATGTAGGCGGTGCTACAGAGTTCTTGAAGTGGTGGCCTAACTACGGCTACACTAG
AAGAACAGTATTTGGTATCTGCGCTCTGCTGAAGCCAGTTACCTTCGGAAAAAGAGTTGGTAGCTCTTGA
TCCGGCAAACAAACCACCGCTGGTAGCGGTGGTTTTTTTGTTTGCAAGCAGCAGATTACGCGCAGAAAAA
AAGGATCTCAAGAAGATCCTTTGATCTTTTCTACGGGGTCTGACGCTCAGTGGAACGAAAACTCACGTTA
AGGGATTTTGGTCATGAGATTATCAAAAAGGATCTTCACCTAGATCCTTTTAAATTAAAAATGAAGTTTT
AAATCAATCTAAAGTATATATGAGTAAACTTGGTCTGACAGTTACCAATGCTTAATCAGTGAGGCACCTA
TCTCAGCGATCTGTCTATTTCGTTCATCCATAGTTGCCTGACTCCCCGTCGTGTAGATAACTACGATACG
GGAGGGCTTACCATCTGGCCCCAGTGCTGCAATGATACCGCGAGAACCACGCTCACCGGCTCCAGATTTA
TCAGCAATAAACCAGCCAGCCGGAAGGGCCGAGCGCAGAAGTGGTCCTGCAACTTTATCCGCCTCCATCC
AGTCTATTAATTGTTGCCGGGAAGCTAGAGTAAGTAGTTCGCCAGTTAATAGTTTGCGCAACGTTGTTGC
CATTGCTACAGGCATCGTGGTGTCACGCTCGTCGTTTGGTATGGCTTCATTCAGCTCCGGTTCCCAACGA
TCAAGGCGAGTTACATGATCCCCCATGTTGTGCAAAAAAGCGGTTAGCTCCTTCGGTCCTCCGATCGTTG
TCAGAAGTAAGTTGGCCGCAGTGTTATCACTCATGGTTATGGCAGCACTGCATAATTCTCTTACTGTCAT
GCCATCCGTAAGATGCTTTTCTGTGACTGGTGAGTACTCAACCAAGTCATTCTGAGAATAGTGTATGCGG
CGACCGAGTTGCTCTTGCCCGGCGTCAATACGGGATAATACCGCGCCACATAGCAGAACTTTAAAAGTGC
TCATCATTGGAAAACGTTCTTCGGGGCGAAAACTCTCAAGGATCTTACCGCTGTTGAGATCCAGTTCGAT
GTAACCCACTCGTGCACCCAACTGATCTTCAGCATCTTTTACTTTCACCAGCGTTTCTGGGTGAGCAAAA
ACAGGAAGGCAAAATGCCGCAAAAAAGGGAATAAGGGCGACACGGAAATGTTGAATACTCATACTCTTCC
TTTTTCAATATTATTGAAGCATTTATCAGGGTTATTGTCTCATGAGCGGATACATATTTGAATGTATTTA
GAAAAATAAACAAATAGGGGTTCCGCGCACATTTCCCCGAAAAGTGCCACCTGACGTC
